Addgene plasmid #144150: TFORF2701
Purpose: Lentiviral vector for overexpressing transcription factor ORFs with unique 24-bp barcodes. Barcodes facilitate identification of transcription factors in pooled screens.
Depositing lab: Feng Zhang. Depositing organization: Broad Institute. Publication: A transcription factor atlas of directed differentiation. Joung J, Ma S, Tay T, Geiger-Schuller KR, Kirchgatterer PC, Verdine VK, Guo B, Arias-Garcia MA, Allen WE, Singh A, Kuksenko O, Abudayyeh OO, Gootenberg JS, Fu Z, Macrae RK, Buenrostro JD, Regev A, Zhang F. Cell. 2023 Jan 5;186(1):209-229.e26. doi: 10.1016/j.cell.2022.11.026. PubMed 36608654.
Backbone
  Vector backbone: pLX_TRC317
  Backbone manufacturer: Broad Institute Genetic Perturbation Platform
  Backbone size w/o insert (bp): 8264
  Vector type: Mammalian Expression, Lentiviral
  Selectable markers: Puromycin
Growth in bacteria
  Bacterial resistance: Ampicillin, 100 μg/mL
  Growth temperature: 37°C
  Growth strain: NEB Stable
  Copy number: High Copy
Gene/Insert
  Gene/Insert name: ESRRG
  Species: H. sapiens (human)
  Insert size (bp): 1514
  Entrez Gene: ESRRG (a.k.a. ERR-gamma, ERR3, ERRg, ERRgamma, NR3B3)
  Promoter: EF1a
  Cloning method: Unknown
  Sequencing primers: 5′ GGGTGGAGACTGAAGTTAGGCCAG; 3′ CACATAGCGTAAAAGGAGCAACATAG
Terms and licenses: Academic/Nonprofit Terms; Industry Terms: Not Available to Industry
Depositor comments: NM_001243518,XM_011509269,XM_011509267,XM_011509268,ENST00000366937 . The transcription factor ORF portion of this plasmid was synthesized by Genewiz. Please test multiple small colonies in case of plasmid recombination. To make this collection available in a timely manner, a portion of this collection was not fully sequenced by Addgene. If an Addgene verified full plasmid sequence is not available, please contact us prior to placing an order to request the full sequence.
How to cite: TFORF2701 was a gift from Feng Zhang (Addgene plasmid # 144150 ; http://n2t.net/addgene:144150 ; RRID:Addgene_144150)
