[The description below was written by a language model from this plasmid's Addgene catalogue record and pLannotate feature annotations shown in this document.]
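Description:
TFORF2701 is a third-generation-style, self-inactivating lentiviral expression plasmid built on the pLX_TRC317 backbone from the Broad Institute Genetic Perturbation Platform. It carries the human orphan nuclear receptor ESRRG (estrogen-related receptor gamma, also known as ERR3 or NR3B3). It belongs to a large barcoded transcription factor ORF collection in which each construct bears a unique 24-bp barcode, so that individual factors can be identified in pooled overexpression screens. In bacteria the plasmid is maintained by a high-copy ColE1/pUC origin and selected with ampicillin through the bla gene. An f1 origin and remnants of a lac/T7/T3 cloning region are also present. The depositor warns that the plasmid can recombine, which is common for LTR-containing vectors.

The viral genome is transcribed from an RSV promoter fused to a truncated HIV-1 5' LTR. It contains the Ψ packaging signal with a gag fragment, the RRE for Rev-dependent nuclear export, a cPPT/CTS element, and a ΔU3 3' LTR followed by an SV40 polyadenylation signal. Within this unit, an SV40 early promoter drives puromycin N-acetyltransferase for selection of transduced mammalian cells. Downstream, the strong constitutive EF-1α promoter drives the ESRRG ORF, and a WPRE after the ORF enhances transcript stability and expression. The feature table does not annotate the barcode itself. A short U6 promoter fragment is called between the ORF and the WPRE, but the record does not assign it a function. The annotated full sequence of about 9.8 kb agrees with the stated backbone and insert sizes. The construct is used to produce lentivirus for stable ESRRG overexpression, for example in directed differentiation screens.
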