Features (pLannotate 1.2.2; 31 found; start..end, strand, type, name):
      5..231     +  promoter       RSV promoter: Rous sarcoma virus enhancer/promoter
    232..412     +  LTR            5' LTR (truncated): truncated 5' long terminal repeat (LTR) from HIV-1
    459..584     +  misc_feature   HIV-1 Ψ: packaging signal of human immunodeficiency virus type 1
    568..931     +  CDS            HIV-1 gag (fragment): gag protein from human immunodeficiency virus 1; gag
   1077..1310    +  misc_feature   RRE: The Rev response element (RRE) of HIV-1 allows for Rev-dependent mRNA export from the nucleus to the cytoplasm.
   1687..1713    +  CDS            Rev (fragment): human immunodeficiency virus 1 (HIV-1) Rev protein; rev; enhances nuclear export of unspliced and incompletely spliced viral mRNAs
   1720..1743    +  promoter       SV40 promoter (fragment): SV40 early promoter
   1744..1815    +  promoter       SV40 promoter (fragment): SV40 enhancer and early promoter
   1839..1974    +  rep_origin     SV40 ori: SV40 origin of replication
   2020..2616    +  CDS            PuroR (fragment): puromycin N-acetyltransferase; pac from Streptomyces; confers resistance to puromycin
   2665..2782    +  misc_feature   cPPT/CTS: central polypurine tract and central termination sequence of HIV-1
   2847..2913    +  CDS            small t antigen (fragment): SV40 (simian virus 40) small t antigen
   2920..4098    +  promoter       EF-1α promoter: strong constitutive promoter for human elongation factor EF-1α
   4187..5524    +  CDS            ESRRG: ERR3_HUMAN - Also known as ERR3, ERRG2, KIAA0832, NR3B3. Experimental evidence at protein level: Swiss-Prot protein existence level 1. Orphan receptor that acts as transcription activator in the absence of bound ligand. Binds specifically to an estrogen response element and activates reporter genes controlled by estrogen response elements (By similarity). Induces the expression of PERM1 in the skeletal muscle. From Homo sapiens (Human).
   5540..5593    +  promoter       U6 promoter (fragment): RNA polymerase III promoter for human U6 snRNA
   5635..6223    +  misc_feature   WPRE: woodchuck hepatitis virus posttranscriptional regulatory element
   6274..6293    +  misc_feature   cPPT/CTS (fragment): central polypurine tract and central termination sequence of HIV-1
   6295..6528    +  LTR            3' LTR (ΔU3): self-inactivating 3' long terminal repeat (LTR) from HIV-1
   6606..6727    +  polyA_signal   SV40 poly(A) signal: SV40 polyadenylation signal
   6767..6902    +  rep_origin     SV40 ori: SV40 origin of replication
   6923..6941    -  promoter       T7 promoter: promoter for bacteriophage T7 RNA polymerase
   6949..7104    +  CDS            lacZα (fragment): LacZα fragment of β-galactosidase; lacZ fragment
   7109..7537    +  rep_origin     f1 ori (sequence partly withheld): f1 bacteriophage origin of replication; arrow indicates direction of (+) strand synthesis
   7590..7694    +  promoter       AmpR promoter: bla
   7695..8555    +  CDS            AmpR: β-lactamase; bla; confers resistance to ampicillin, carbenicillin, and related antibiotics
   8726..9314    +  rep_origin     ori: high-copy-number ColE1/pMB1/pBR322/pUC origin of replication
   9497..9589    +  CDS            lacI (fragment): lac repressor; lacI; The lac repressor binds to the lac operator to inhibit transcription in E. coli. This inhibition can be relieved by adding lactose or isopropyl-β-D-thiogalactopyranoside (IPTG).
   9602..9623    +  protein_bind   CAP binding site: CAP binding activates transcription in the presence of cAMP. E. coli catabolite activator protein
   9638..9668    +  promoter       lac promoter: promoter for the E. coli lac operon
   9676..9692    +  protein_bind   lac operator: The lac repressor binds to the lac operator to inhibit transcription in E. coli. This inhibition can be relieved by adding lactose or isopropyl-β-D-thiogalactopyranoside (IPTG). lac repressor encoded by lacI
   9737..9755    +  promoter       T3 promoter: promoter for bacteriophage T3 RNA polymerase
>Addgene plasmid #144150 | TFORF2701 | addgene full sequence | sequence record 391503 | Addgene NGS Result
TTAATGTAGTCTTATGCAATACTCTTGTAGTCTTGCAACATGGTAACGATGAGTTAGCAACATGCCTTAC
AAGGAGAGAAAAAGCACCGTGCATGCCGATTGGTGGAAGTAAGGTGGTACGATCGTGCCTTATTAGGAAG
GCAACAGACGGGTCTGACATGGATTGGACGAACCACTGAATTGCCGCATTGCAGAGATATTGTATTTAAG
TGCCTAGCTCGATACATAAACGGGTCTCTCTGGTTAGACCAGATCTGAGCCTGGGAGCTCTCTGGCTAAC
TAGGGAACCCACTGCTTAAGCCTCAATAAAGCTTGCCTTGAGTGCTTCAAGTAGTGTGTGCCCGTCTGTT
GTGTGACTCTGGTAACTAGAGATCCCTCAGACCCTTTTAGTCAGTGTGGAAAATCTCTAGCAGTGGCGCC
CGAACAGGGACTTGAAAGCGAAAGGGAAACCAGAGGAGCTCTCTCGACGCAGGACTCGGCTTGCTGAAGC
GCGCACGGCAAGAGGCGAGGGGCGGCGACTGGTGAGTACGCCAAAAATTTTGACTAGCGGAGGCTAGAAG
GAGAGAGATGGGTGCGAGAGCGTCAGTATTAAGCGGGGGAGAATTAGATCGCGATGGGAAAAAATTCGGT
TAAGGCCAGGGGGAAAGAAAAAATATAAATTAAAACATATAGTATGGGCAAGCAGGGAGCTAGAACGATT
CGCAGTTAATCCTGGCCTGTTAGAAACATCAGAAGGCTGTAGACAAATACTGGGACAGCTACAACCATCC
CTTCAGACAGGATCAGAAGAACTTAGATCATTATATAATACAGTAGCAACCCTCTATTGTGTGCATCAAA
GGATAGAGATAAAAGACACCAAGGAAGCTTTAGACAAGATAGAGGAAGAGCAAAACAAAAGTAAGACCAC
CGCACAGCAAGCGGCCGCTGATCTTCAGACCTGGAGGAGGAGATATGAGGGACAATTGGAGAAGTGAATT
ATATAAATATAAAGTAGTAAAAATTGAACCATTAGGAGTAGCACCCACCAAGGCAAAGAGAAGAGTGGTG
CAGAGAGAAAAAAGAGCAGTGGGAATAGGAGCTTTGTTCCTTGGGTTCTTGGGAGCAGCAGGAAGCACTA
TGGGCGCAGCGTCAATGACGCTGACGGTACAGGCCAGACAATTATTGTCTGGTATAGTGCAGCAGCAGAA
CAATTTGCTGAGGGCTATTGAGGCGCAACAGCATCTGTTGCAACTCACAGTCTGGGGCATCAAGCAGCTC
CAGGCAAGAATCCTGGCTGTGGAAAGATACCTAAAGGATCAACAGCTCCTGGGGATTTGGGGTTGCTCTG
GAAAACTCATTTGCACCACTGCTGTGCCTTGGAATGCTAGTTGGAGTAATAAATCTCTGGAACAGATTTG
GAATCACACGACCTGGATGGAGTGGGACAGAGAAATTAACAATTACACAAGCTTAATACACTCCTTAATT
GAAGAATCGCAAAACCAGCAAGAAAAGAATGAACAAGAATTATTGGAATTAGATAAATGGGCAAGTTTGT
GGAATTGGTTTAACATAACAAATTGGCTGTGGTATATAAAATTATTCATAATGATAGTAGGAGGCTTGGT
AGGTTTAAGAATAGTTTTTGCTGTACTTTCTATAGTGAATAGAGTTAGGCAGGGATATTCACCATTATCG
TTTCAGACCCACCTCCCAACCCCGAGGGGACCCATGCATTGCATCTCAATTAGTCAGCAACCAGGTGTGG
AAAGTCCCCAGGCTCCCCAGCAGGCAGAAGTATGCAAAGCATGCGTCTCAATTAGTCAGCAACCATAGTC
CCGCCCCTAACTCCGCCCATCCCGCCCCTAACTCCGCCCAGTTCCGCCCATTCTCCGCCCCATGGCTGAC
TAATTTTTTTTATTTATGCAGAGGCCGAGGCCGCCTCGGCCTCTGAGCTATTCCAGAAGTAGTGAGGAGG
CTTTTTTGGAGGCCTAGGCTTTTGCAAAAAGCTTTCTAGAGGTACCACCGGAGCTTACCATGACCGAGTA
CAAGCCCACGGTGCGCCTCGCCACCCGCGACGACGTCCCCAGGGCCGTACGCACCCTCGCCGCCGCGTTC
GCCGACTACCCCGCCACGCGCCACACCGTCGATCCGGACCGCCACATCGAGCGGGTCACCGAGCTGCAAG
AACTCTTCCTCACGCGCGTCGGGCTCGACATCGGCAAGGTGTGGGTCGCGGACGACGGCGCCGCCGTGGC
GGTCTGGACCACGCCGGAGAGCGTCGAAGCGGGGGCGGTGTTCGCCGAGATCGGCCCGCGCATGGCCGAG
TTGAGCGGTTCCCGGCTGGCCGCGCAGCAACAGATGGAAGGCCTCCTGGCGCCGCACCGGCCCAAGGAGC
CCGCGTGGTTCCTGGCCACCGTCGGCGTCTCGCCCGACCACCAGGGCAAGGGTCTGGGCAGCGCCGTCGT
GCTCCCCGGAGTGGAGGCGGCCGAGCGCGCCGGGGTGCCCGCCTTCCTGGAGACCTCCGCGCCCCGCAAC
CTCCCCTTCTACGAGCGGCTCGGCTTCACCGTCACCGCCGACGTCGAGGTGCCCGAAGGACCGCGCACCT
GGTGCATGACCCGCAAGCCCGGTGCCAGTTAACGAATTCTAGATCTTGAGACAAATGGCAGTATTCATCC
ACAATTTTAAAAGAAAAGGGGGGATTGGGGGGTACAGTGCAGGGGAAAGAATAGTAGACATAATAGCAAC
AGACATACAAACTAAAGAATTACAAAAACAAATTACAAAAATTCAAAATTTTCGGGTTTATTACAGGGAC
AGCAGAGATCCACTTTGGCGCCGGCTCGAGGCCTGCAGGTGCAAAGATGGATAAAGTTTTAAACAGAGAG
GAATCTTTGCAGCTAATGGACCTTCTAGGTCTTGAAAGGAGTGGGAATTGGCTCCGGTGCCCGTCAGTGG
GCAGAGCGCACATCGCCCACAGTCCCCGAGAAGTTGGGGGGAGGGGTCGGCAATTGAACCGGTGCCTAGA
GAAGGTGGCGCGGGGTAAACTGGGAAAGTGATGTCGTGTACTGGCTCCGCCTTTTTCCCGAGGGTGGGGG
AGAACCGTATATAAGTGCAGTAGTCGCCGTGAACGTTCTTTTTCGCAACGGGTTTGCCGCCAGAACACAG
GTAAGTGCCGTGTGTGGTTCCCGCGGGCCTGGCCTCTTTACGGGTTATGGCCCTTGCGTGCCTTGAATTA
CTTCCACCTGGCTGCAGTACGTGATTCTTGATCCCGAGCTTCGGGTTGGAAGTGGGTGGGAGAGTTCGAG
GCCTTGCGCTTAAGGAGCCCCTTCGCCTCGTGCTTGAGTTGAGGCCTGGCCTGGGCGCTGGGGCCGCCGC
GTGCGAATCTGGTGGCACCTTCGCGCCTGTCTCGCTGCTTTCGATAAGTCTCTAGCCATTTAAAATTTTT
GATGACCTGCTGCGACGCTTTTTTTCTGGCAAGATAGTCTTGTAAATGCGGGCCAAGATCTGCACACTGG
TATTTCGGTTTTTGGGGCCGCGGGCGGCGACGGGGCCCGTGCGTCCCAGCGCACATGTTCGGCGAGGCGG
GGCCTGCGAGCGCGGCCACCGAGAATCGGACGGGGGTAGTCTCAAGCTGGCCGGCCTGCTCTGGTGCCTG
GCCTCGCGCCGCCGTGTATCGCCCCGCCCTGGGCGGCAAGGCTGGCCCGGTCGGCACCAGTTGCGTGAGC
GGAAAGATGGCCGCTTCCCGGCCCTGCTGCAGGGAGCTCAAAATGGAGGACGCGGCGCTCGGGAGAGCGG
GCGGGTGAGTCACCCACACAAAGGAAAAGGGCCTTTCCGTCCTCAGCCGTCGCTTCATGTGACTCCACGG
AGTACCGGGCGCCGTCCAGGCACCTCGATTAGTTCTCGAGCTTTTGGAGTACGTCGTCTTTAGGTTGGGG
GGAGGGGTTTTATGCGATGGAGTTTCCCCACACTGAGTGGGTGGAGACTGAAGTTAGGCCAGCTTGGCAC
TTGATGTAATTCTCCTTGGAATTTGCCCTTTTTGAGTTTGGATCTTGGTTCATTCTCAAGCCTCAGACAG
TGGTTCAAAGTTTTTTTCTTCCATTTCAGGTGTCGTGAGGCTAGCACCGCCACCATGTGGCGAGAATGTG
ATTGGGGTCTTGGAGCAGTCAAGTCTGATCTGGCCTGTGTTCCTTCAGCTAAAAGGCTTCTCTGCAGAAT
GTCAAACAAAGATCGACACATTGATTCCAGCTGTTCGTCCTTCATCAAGACGGAACCTTCCAGCCCAGCC
TCCCTGACGGACAGCGTCAACCACCACAGCCCTGGTGGCTCTTCAGACGCCAGTGGGAGCTACAGTTCAA
CCATGAATGGCCATCAGAACGGACTTGACTCGCCACCTCTCTACCCTTCTGCTCCTATCCTGGGAGGTAG
TGGGCCTGTCAGGAAACTGTATGATGACTGCTCCAGCACCATTGTTGAAGATCCCCAGACCAAGTGTGAA
TACATGCTCAACTCGATGCCCAAGAGACTGTGTTTAGTGTGTGGTGACATCGCTTCTGGGTACCACTATG
GGGTAGCATCATGTGAAGCCTGCAAGGCATTCTTCAAGAGGACAATTCAAGGCAATATAGAATACAGCTG
CCCTGCCACGAATGAATGTGAAATCACAAAGCGCAGACGTAAATCCTGCCAGGCTTGCCGCTTCATGAAG
TGTTTAAAAGTGGGCATGCTGAAAGAAGGGGTGCGTCTTGACAGAGTACGTGGAGGTCGGCAGAAGTACA
AGCGCAGGATAGATGCGGAGAACAGCCCATACCTGAACCCTCAGCTGGTTCAGCCAGCCAAAAAGCCATT
GCTCTGGTCTGATCCTGCAGATAACAAGATTGTCTCACATTTGTTGGTGGCTGAACCGGAGAAGATCTAT
GCCATGCCTGACCCTACTGTCCCCGACAGTGACATCAAAGCCCTCACTACACTGTGTGACTTGGCCGACC
GAGAGTTGGTGGTTATCATTGGATGGGCGAAGCATATTCCAGGCTTCTCCACGCTGTCCCTGGCGGACCA
GATGAGCCTTCTGCAGAGTGCTTGGATGGAAATTTTGATCCTTGGTGTCGTATACCGGTCTCTTTCGTTT
GAGGATGAACTTGTCTATGCAGACGATTATATAATGGACGAAGACCAGTCCAAATTAGCAGGCCTTCTTG
ATCTAAATAATGCTATCCTGCAGCTGGTAAAGAAATACAAGAGCATGAAGCTGGAAAAAGAAGAATTTGT
CACCCTCAAAGCTATAGCTCTTGCTAATTCAGACTCCATGCACATAGAAGATGTTGAAGCCGTTCAGAAG
CTTCAGGATGTCTTACATGAAGCGCTGCAGGATTATGAAGCTGGCCAGCACATGGAAGACCCTCGTCGAG
CTGGCAAGATGCTGATGACACTGCCACTCCTGAGGCAGACCTCTACCAAGGCCGTGCAGCATTTCTACAA
CATCAAACTAGAAGGCAAAGTCCCAATGCACAAACTTTTTTTGGAAATGTTGGAGGCCAAGGTCTAGTAA
TGAACTAGTCCGTAACTTGAAAGTATTTCGATTTCTTGGCTTTATATATCTTGTGGAAAGGACGACATGC
GGGATTCTATGGGCGCAGGACGCGTTAAGTCGACAATCAACCTCTGGATTACAAAATTTGTGAAAGATTG
ACTGGTATTCTTAACTATGTTGCTCCTTTTACGCTATGTGGATACGCTGCTTTAATGCCTTTGTATCATG
CTATTGCTTCCCGTATGGCTTTCATTTTCTCCTCCTTGTATAAATCCTGGTTGCTGTCTCTTTATGAGGA
GTTGTGGCCCGTTGTCAGGCAACGTGGCGTGGTGTGCACTGTGTTTGCTGACGCAACCCCCACTGGTTGG
GGCATTGCCACCACCTGTCAGCTCCTTTCCGGGACTTTCGCTTTCCCCCTCCCTATTGCCACGGCGGAAC
TCATCGCCGCCTGCCTTGCCCGCTGCTGGACAGGGGCTCGGCTGTTGGGCACTGACAATTCCGTGGTGTT
GTCGGGGAAATCATCGTCCTTTCCTTGGCTGCTCGCCTGTGTTGCCACCTGGATTCTGCGCGGGACGTCC
TTCTGCTACGTCCCTTCGGCCCTCAATCCAGCGGACCTTCCTTCCCGCGGCCTGCTGCCGGCTCTGCGGC
CTCTTCCGCGTCTTCGCCTTCGCCCTCAGACGAGTCGGATCTCCCTTTGGGCCGCCTCCCCGCGTCGACT
TTAAGACCAATGACTTACAAGGCAGCTGTAGATCTTAGCCACTTTTTAAAAGAAAAGGGGGGACTGGAAG
GGCTAATTCACTCCCAACGAAGACAAGATCTGCTTTTTGCTTGTACTGGGTCTCTCTGGTTAGACCAGAT
CTGAGCCTGGGAGCTCTCTGGCTAACTAGGGAACCCACTGCTTAAGCCTCAATAAAGCTTGCCTTGAGTG
CTTCAAGTAGTGTGTGCCCGTCTGTTGTGTGACTCTGGTAACTAGAGATCCCTCAGACCCTTTTAGTCAG
TGTGGAAAATCTCTAGCAGTACGTATAGTAGTTCATGTCATCTTATTATTCAGTATTTATAACTTGCAAA
GAAATGAATATCAGAGAGTGAGAGGAACTTGTTTATTGCAGCTTATAATGGTTACAAATAAAGCAATAGC
ATCACAAATTTCACAAATAAAGCATTTTTTTCACTGCATTCTAGTTGTGGTTTGTCCAAACTCATCAATG
TATCTTATCATGTCTGGCTCTAGCTATCCCGCCCCTAACTCCGCCCATCCCGCCCCTAACTCCGCCCAGT
TCCGCCCATTCTCCGCCCCATGGCTGACTAATTTTTTTTATTTATGCAGAGGCCGAGGCCGCCTCGGCCT
CTGAGCTATTCCAGAAGTAGTGAGGAGGCTTTTTTGGAGGCCTAGGGACGTACCCAATTCGCCCTATAGT
GAGTCGTATTACGCGCGCTCACTGGCCGTCGTTTTACAACGTCGTGACTGGGAAAACCCTGGCGTTACCC
AACTTAATCGCCTTGCAGCACATCCCCCTTTCGCCAGCTGGCGTAATAGCGAAGAGGCCCGCACCGATCG
CCCTTCCCAACAGTTGCGCAGCCTGAATGGCGAATGGG
[124 nt withheld, positions 7109-7232]
C
[91 nt withheld, positions 7234-7324]
A
[49 nt withheld, positions 7326-7374]
CCTTTGACGTTGGAGTCCACGTTCTTT
[37 nt withheld, positions 7402-7438]
ACCCTATCTCGGTCTATTCTTTTGATTTATAAGGGATTTTGCCGATTTCGGCCTATTGGTTAAAAAATGA
GCTGATTTAACAAAAATTTAACGCGAATTTTAACAAAATATTAACGCTTACAATTTAGGTGGCACTTTTC
GGGGAAATGTGCGCGGAACCCCTATTTGTTTATTTTTCTAAATACATTCAAATATGTATCCGCTCATGAG
ACAATAACCCTGATAAATGCTTCAATAATATTGAAAAAGGAAGAGTATGAGTATTCAACATTTCCGTGTC
GCCCTTATTCCCTTTTTTGCGGCATTTTGCCTTCCTGTTTTTGCTCACCCAGAAACGCTGGTGAAAGTAA
AAGATGCTGAAGATCAGTTGGGTGCACGAGTGGGTTACATCGAACTGGATCTCAACAGCGGTAAGATCCT
TGAGAGTTTTCGCCCCGAAGAACGTTTTCCAATGATGAGCACTTTTAAAGTTCTGCTATGTGGCGCGGTA
TTATCCCGTATTGACGCCGGGCAAGAGCAACTCGGTCGCCGCATACACTATTCTCAGAATGACTTGGTTG
AGTACTCACCAGTCACAGAAAAGCATCTTACGGATGGCATGACAGTAAGAGAATTATGCAGTGCTGCCAT
AACCATGAGTGATAACACTGCGGCCAACTTACTTCTGACAACGATCGGAGGACCGAAGGAGCTAACCGCT
TTTTTGCACAACATGGGGGATCATGTAACTCGCCTTGATCGTTGGGAACCGGAGCTGAATGAAGCCATAC
CAAACGACGAGCGTGACACCACGATGCCTGTAGCAATGGCAACAACGTTGCGCAAACTATTAACTGGCGA
ACTACTTACTCTAGCTTCCCGGCAACAATTAATAGACTGGATGGAGGCGGATAAAGTTGCAGGACCACTT
CTGCGCTCGGCCCTTCCGGCTGGCTGGTTTATTGCTGATAAATCTGGAGCCGGTGAGCGTGGGTCTCGCG
GTATCATTGCAGCACTGGGGCCAGATGGTAAGCCCTCCCGTATCGTAGTTATCTACACGACGGGGAGTCA
GGCAACTATGGATGAACGAAATAGACAGATCGCTGAGATAGGTGCCTCACTGATTAAGCATTGGTAACTG
TCAGACCAAGTTTACTCATATATACTTTAGATTGATTTAAAACTTCATTTTTAATTTAAAAGGATCTAGG
TGAAGATCCTTTTTGATAATCTCATGACCAAAATCCCTTAACGTGAGTTTTCGTTCCACTGAGCGTCAGA
CCCCGTAGAAAAGATCAAAGGATCTTCTTGAGATCCTTTTTTTCTGCGCGTAATCTGCTGCTTGCAAACA
AAAAAACCACCGCTACCAGCGGTGGTTTGTTTGCCGGATCAAGAGCTACCAACTCTTTTTCCGAAGGTAA
CTGGCTTCAGCAGAGCGCAGATACCAAATACTGTTCTTCTAGTGTAGCCGTAGTTAGGCCACCACTTCAA
GAACTCTGTAGCACCGCCTACATACCTCGCTCTGCTAATCCTGTTACCAGTGGCTGCTGCCAGTGGCGAT
AAGTCGTGTCTTACCGGGTTGGACTCAAGACGATAGTTACCGGATAAGGCGCAGCGGTCGGGCTGAACGG
GGGGTTCGTGCACACAGCCCAGCTTGGAGCGAACGACCTACACCGAACTGAGATACCTACAGCGTGAGCT
ATGAGAAAGCGCCACGCTTCCCGAAGGGAGAAAGGCGGACAGGTATCCGGTAAGCGGCAGGGTCGGAACA
GGAGAGCGCACGAGGGAGCTTCCAGGGGGAAACGCCTGGTATCTTTATAGTCCTGTCGGGTTTCGCCACC
TCTGACTTGAGCGTCGATTTTTGTGATGCTCGTCAGGGGGGCGGAGCCTATGGAAAAACGCCAGCAACGC
GGCCTTTTTACGGTTCCTGGCCTTTTGCTGGCCTTTTGCTCACATGTTCTTTCCTGCGTTATCCCCTGAT
TCTGTGGATAACCGTATTACCGCCTTTGAGTGAGCTGATACCGCTCGCCGCAGCCGAACGACCGAGCGCA
GCGAGTCAGTGAGCGAGGAAGCGGAAGAGCGCCCAATACGCAAACCGCCTCTCCCCGCGCGTTGGCCGAT
TCATTAATGCAGCTGGCACGACAGGTTTCCCGACTGGAAAGCGGGCAGTGAGCGCAACGCAATTAATGTG
AGTTAGCTCACTCATTAGGCACCCCAGGCTTTACACTTTATGCTTCCGGCTCGTATGTTGTGTGGAATTG
TGAGCGGATAACAATTTCACACAGGAAACAGCTATGACCATGATTACGCCAAGCGCGCAATTAACCCTCA
CTAAAGGGAACAAAAGCTGGAGCTGCAAGC
