>Addgene plasmid #144150 | TFORF2701 | depositor partial sequence | sequence record 284574 | Insert
ACCGCCACCATGTGGCGAGAATGTGATTGGGGTCTTGGAGCAGTCAAGTCTGATCTGGCCTGTGTTCCTT
CAGCTAAAAGGCTTCTCTGCAGAATGTCAAACAAAGATCGACACATTGATTCCAGCTGTTCGTCCTTCAT
CAAGACGGAACCTTCCAGCCCAGCCTCCCTGACGGACAGCGTCAACCACCACAGCCCTGGTGGCTCTTCA
GACGCCAGTGGGAGCTACAGTTCAACCATGAATGGCCATCAGAACGGACTTGACTCGCCACCTCTCTACC
CTTCTGCTCCTATCCTGGGAGGTAGTGGGCCTGTCAGGAAACTGTATGATGACTGCTCCAGCACCATTGT
TGAAGATCCCCAGACCAAGTGTGAATACATGCTCAACTCGATGCCCAAGAGACTGTGTTTAGTGTGTGGT
GACATCGCTTCTGGGTACCACTATGGGGTAGCATCATGTGAAGCCTGCAAGGCATTCTTCAAGAGGACAA
TTCAAGGCAATATAGAATACAGCTGCCCTGCCACGAATGAATGTGAAATCACAAAGCGCAGACGTAAATC
CTGCCAGGCTTGCCGCTTCATGAAGTGTTTAAAAGTGGGCATGCTGAAAGAAGGGGTGCGTCTTGACAGA
GTACGTGGAGGTCGGCAGAAGTACAAGCGCAGGATAGATGCGGAGAACAGCCCATACCTGAACCCTCAGC
TGGTTCAGCCAGCCAAAAAGCCATTGCTCTGGTCTGATCCTGCAGATAACAAGATTGTCTCACATTTGTT
GGTGGCTGAACCGGAGAAGATCTATGCCATGCCTGACCCTACTGTCCCCGACAGTGACATCAAAGCCCTC
ACTACACTGTGTGACTTGGCCGACCGAGAGTTGGTGGTTATCATTGGATGGGCGAAGCATATTCCAGGCT
TCTCCACGCTGTCCCTGGCGGACCAGATGAGCCTTCTGCAGAGTGCTTGGATGGAAATTTTGATCCTTGG
TGTCGTATACCGGTCTCTTTCGTTTGAGGATGAACTTGTCTATGCAGACGATTATATAATGGACGAAGAC
CAGTCCAAATTAGCAGGCCTTCTTGATCTAAATAATGCTATCCTGCAGCTGGTAAAGAAATACAAGAGCA
TGAAGCTGGAAAAAGAAGAATTTGTCACCCTCAAAGCTATAGCTCTTGCTAATTCAGACTCCATGCACAT
AGAAGATGTTGAAGCCGTTCAGAAGCTTCAGGATGTCTTACATGAAGCGCTGCAGGATTATGAAGCTGGC
CAGCACATGGAAGACCCTCGTCGAGCTGGCAAGATGCTGATGACACTGCCACTCCTGAGGCAGACCTCTA
CCAAGGCCGTGCAGCATTTCTACAACATCAAACTAGAAGGCAAAGTCCCAATGCACAAACTTTTTTTGGA
AATGTTGGAGGCCAAGGTCTAGTAATGAACTAGTCCGTAACTTGAAAGTATTTCGATTTCTTGGCTTTAT
ATATCTTGTGGAAAGGACGACATGCGGGATTCTATGGGCGCAGG
