>Addgene plasmid #144150 | TFORF2701 | depositor partial sequence | sequence record 284575 | Barcode
CATGCGGGATTCTATGGGCGCAGG
